>Addgene plasmid #68436 | pCMV/3' Box_(GLuc)_INT | depositor full sequence | sequence record 120214 | Full Sequence
TTACCAATGCTTAATCAGTGAGGCACCTATCTCAGCGATCTGTCTATTTCGTTCATCCATAGTTGCCTGA
CTCCCCGTCGTGTAGATAACTACGATACGGGAGGGCTTACCATCTGGCCCCAGTGCTGCAATGATACCGC
GAGACCCACGCTCACCGGCTCCAGATTTATCAGCAATAAACCAGCCAGCCGGAAGGGCCGAGCGCAGAAG
TGGTCCTGCAACTTTATCCGCCTCCATCCAGTCTATTAATTGTTGCCGGGAAGCTAGAGTAAGTAGTTCG
CCAGTTAATAGTTTGCGCAACGTTGTTGCCATTGCTACAGGCATCGTGGTGTCACGCTCGTCGTTTGGTA
TGGCTTCATTCAGCTCCGGTTCCCAACGATCAAGGCGAGTTACATGATCCCCCATGTTGTGCAAAAAAGC
GGTTAGCTCCTTCGGTCCTCCGATCGTTGTCAGAAGTAAGTTGGCCGCAGTGTTATCACTCATGGTTATG
GCAGCACTGCATAATTCTCTTACTGTCATGCCATCCGTAAGATGCTTTTCTGTGACTGGTGAGTACTCAA
CCAAGTCATTCTGAGAATAGTGTATGCGGCGACCGAGTTGCTCTTGCCCGGCGTCAATACGGGATAATAC
CGCGCCACATAGCAGAACTTTAAAAGTGCTCATCATTGGAAAACGTTCTTCGGGGCGAAAACTCTCAAGG
ATCTTACCGCTGTTGAGATCCAGTTCGATGTAACCCACTCGTGCACCCAACTGATCTTCAGCATCTTTTA
CTTTCACCAGCGTTTCTGGGTGAGCAAAAACAGGAAGGCAAAATGCCGCAAAAAAGGGAATAAGGGCGAC
ACGGAAATGTTGAATACTCATACTCTTCCTTTTTCAATATTATTGAAGCATTTATCAGGGTTATTGTCTC
ATGAGCGGATACATATTTGAATGTATTTAGAAAAATAAACAAATAGGGGTTCCGCGCACATTTCCCCGAA
AAGTGCCACCTGACGTCTAAGAAACCATTATTATCATGACATTAACCTATAAAAATAGGCGTATCACGAG
GCCCTTTGCGCGTTTCGGTGATGACGGTGAAAACCTCTGACACATGCAGCTCCCGGTCACAGCTTGTCTG
TAAGCGGATGCCGGGAGCAGACAAGCCCGTCAGGGCGCGTCAGCGGGTGTTGGCGGGTGTCGGGGCTGGC
TTAACTATGCGGCATCAGAGCAGATTGTACTGAGAGTGCACCATATGCGGTGTGAAATACCGCACAGATG
CGTAAGGAGAAAATACCGCATCAGGCGCCATTCGCCATTCAGGCTGCGCAACTGTTGGGAAGGGCGATCG
GTGCGGGCCTCTTCGCTATTACGCCAGCTGGCGAAAGGGGGATGTGCTGCAAGGCGATTAAGTTGGGTAA
CGCCAGGGTTTTCCCAGTCACGACGTTGTAAAACGACGGCCAGTGAATTCGAGCTCGGTACTACATTGAT
TATTGACTAGTTATTAATAGTAATCAATTACGGGGTCATTAGTTCATAGCCCATATATGGAGTTCCGCGT
TACATAACTTACGGTAAATGGCCCGCCTGGCTGACCGCCCAACGACCCCCGCCCATTGACGTCAATAATG
ACGTATGTTCCCATAGTAACGCCAATAGGGACTTTCCATTGACGTCAATGGGTGGAGTATTTACGGTAAA
CTGCCCACTTGGCAGTACATCAAGTGTATCATATGCCAAGTACGCCCCCTATTGACGTCAATGACGGTAA
ATGGCCCGCCTGGCATTATGCCCAGTACATGACCTTATGGGACTTTCCTACTTGGCAGTACATCTACGTA
TTAGTCATCGCTATTACCATGGTGATGCGGTTTTGGCAGTACATCAATGGGCGTGGATAGCGGTTTGACT
CACGGGGATTTCCAAGTCTCCACCCCATTGACGTCAATGGGAGTTTGTTTTGGCACCAAAATCAACGGGA
CTTTCCAAAATGTCGTAACAACTCCGCCCCATTGACGCAAATGGGCGGTAGGCGTGTACGGTGGGAGGTC
TATATAAGCAGAGCTCTCTGGCTAACTAGAGAACCCACTGCTTACTGGCGATCTAGATACGACTCACTAT
GTTTTAGAGCTACGAATACGAGGGAGCAGACGATATGGCGTCGCTCCTCTCCACGAGAGCATATGGGCTC
CGTGGTCTGCAGCAGACGATATGGCGTCGCTGCTCTCGTAGATGCCATATGGGGCACTACGTCTCCAGCA
GACGATATGGCGTCGCTGGCTCGTATTCGTAGCAAGTTAAAATAAGGCTAGTCCGTTATCAACTTGAAAA
AGTGGCACCGAGTCGGTGCTTTACTTTCTGGAGTTTCAAAAGTAGACTGTACGCTAAGGGTCATATCTTT
TTTTGTTTGGTTTGTGTCTTGGTTGGCGTCTTAAGCTTGGCGTAATCATGGTCATAGCTGTTTCCTGTGT
GAAATTGTTATCCGCTCACAATTCCACACAACATACGAGCCGGAAGCATAAAGTGTAAAGCCTGGGGTGC
CTAATGAGTGAGCTAACTCACATTAATTGCGTTGCGCTCACTGCCCGCTTTCCAGTCGGGAAACCTGTCG
TGCCAGCTGCATTAATGAATCGGCCAACGCGCGGGGAGAGGCGGTTTGCGTATTGGGCGCTCTTCCGCTT
CCTCGCTCACTGACTCGCTGCGCTCGGTCGTTCGGCTGCGGCGAGCGGTATCAGCTCACTCAAAGGCGGT
AATACGGTTATCCACAGAATCAGGGGATAACGCAGGAAAGAACATGTGAGCAAAAGGCCAGCAAAAGGCC
AGGAACCGTAAAAAGGCCGCGTTGCTGGCGTTTTTCCATAGGCTCCGCCCCCCTGACGAGCATCACAAAA
ATCGACGCTCAAGTCAGAGGTGGCGAAACCCGACAGGACTATAAAGATACCAGGCGTTTCCCCCTGGAAG
CTCCCTCGTGCGCTCTCCTGTTCCGACCCTGCCGCTTACCGGATACCTGTCCGCCTTTCTCCCTTCGGGA
AGCGTGGCGCTTTCTCATAGCTCACGCTGTAGGTATCTCAGTTCGGTGTAGGTCGTTCGCTCCAAGCTGG
GCTGTGTGCACGAACCCCCCGTTCAGCCCGACCGCTGCGCCTTATCCGGTAACTATCGTCTTGAGTCCAA
CCCGGTAAGACACGACTTATCGCCACTGGCAGCAGCCACTGGTAACAGGATTAGCAGAGCGAGGTATGTA
GGCGGTGCTACAGAGTTCTTGAAGTGGTGGCCTAACTACGGCTACACTAGAAGAACAGTATTTGGTATCT
GCGCTCTGCTGAAGCCAGTTACCTTCGGAAAAAGAGTTGGTAGCTCTTGATCCGGCAAACAAACCACCGC
TGGTAGCGGTGGTTTTTTTGTTTGCAAGCAGCAGATTACGCGCAGAAAAAAAGGATCTCAAGAAGATCCT
TTGATCTTTTCTACGGGGTCTGACGCTCAGTGGAACGAAAACTCACGTTAAGGGATTTTGGTCATGAGAT
TATCAAAAAGGATCTTCACCTAGATCCTTTTAAATTAAAAATGAAGTTTTAAATCAATCTAAAGTATATA
TGAGTAAACTTGGTCTGACAG
Features (pLannotate 1.2.2; 14 found; start..end, strand, type, name):
      1..861     -  CDS            AmpR: β-lactamase; bla; confers resistance to ampicillin, carbenicillin, and related antibiotics
    862..966     -  promoter       AmpR promoter: bla
   1058..1090    +  CDS            rop (fragment): Rop protein, which maintains plasmids at low copy number; rop
   1186..1285    +  misc_feature   bom (fragment): basis of mobility region from pBR322
   1291..1448    -  CDS            lacZα (fragment): LacZα fragment of β-galactosidase; lacZ fragment
   1538..1841    +  enhancer       CMV enhancer: human cytomegalovirus immediate early enhancer
   1842..2045    +  promoter       CMV promoter: human cytomegalovirus (CMV) immediate early promoter
   2041..2074    +  LTR            5' LTR (truncated) (fragment): truncated 5' long terminal repeat (LTR) from HIV-1
   2270..2329    +  misc_RNA       gRNA scaffold (fragment): guide RNA scaffold for the Streptococcus pyogenes CRISPR/Cas9 system
   2455..2471    -  protein_bind   lac operator: The lac repressor binds to the lac operator to inhibit transcription in E. coli. This inhibition can be relieved by adding lactose or isopropyl-β-D-thiogalactopyranoside (IPTG). lac repressor encoded by lacI
   2479..2509    -  promoter       lac promoter: promoter for the E. coli lac operon
   2524..2545    -  protein_bind   CAP binding site: CAP binding activates transcription in the presence of cAMP. E. coli catabolite activator protein
   2558..2650    -  CDS            lacI (fragment): lac repressor; lacI; The lac repressor binds to the lac operator to inhibit transcription in E. coli. This inhibition can be relieved by adding lactose or isopropyl-β-D-thiogalactopyranoside (IPTG).
   2833..3421    -  rep_origin     ori: high-copy-number ColE1/pMB1/pBR322/pUC origin of replication
