[The description below was written by a language model from this plasmid's Addgene catalogue record and pLannotate feature annotations shown in this document.]
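Description:
pCMV/3' Box_(GLuc)_INT is a small (about 3.6 kb) mammalian transient-expression plasmid built on the pNEB193 cloning backbone and belonging to the CRISPR-Display toolkit for carrying RNA cargo to DNA loci with Cas9. It is propagated in E. coli as a high-copy plasmid through a ColE1/pUC-type origin and selected with ampicillin via the β-lactamase gene and its native promoter. The remaining bacterial annotations (lacZα, lac promoter/operator, CAP site, and short lacI, rop and bom fragments) are remnants of the pUC-style backbone flanking the cloning site and have no role in the mammalian payload. No mammalian selection marker is annotated.

The payload is a synthetic guide RNA transcribed by RNA polymerase II from the CMV immediate-early enhancer and promoter, rather than from a conventional Pol III promoter. The guide targets a site in a Gaussia luciferase (GLuc) reporter. In the "INT" topology, an accessory domain consisting of a cassette of three PP7 stem-loops is placed internally within the S. pyogenes sgRNA. This likely explains why only a fragment of the gRNA scaffold is detected in the feature table, which does not annotate the PP7 cassette itself. According to the depositor, transcription is terminated by the U1 snRNA 3' Box system; this element is also not annotated. A short hit called as a truncated HIV-1 LTR just after the promoter is probably an incidental match, as nothing in the record suggests lentiviral function. The PP7 hairpins are binding sites for PP7 coat protein, so the construct can test whether an internally modified, Pol II-expressed guide still assembles with Cas9 and recruits PP7-fused effectors to the GLuc reporter. Cas9 and any such effectors are not encoded here.
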