Addgene plasmid #68436: pCMV/3' Box_(GLuc)_INT
Purpose: Transient expression of an "INT" construct_bearing three PP7 Stem-loops, targeting the GLuc reporter, in mammalian cells. CMV/3' Box expression backbone.
Depositing lab: John Rinn. Depositing organization: Harvard University. Publication: Multiplexable, locus-specific targeting of long RNAs with CRISPR-Display. Shechner DM, Hacisuleyman E, Younger ST, Rinn JL. Nat Methods. 2015 Jul;12(7):664-70. doi: 10.1038/nmeth.3433. Epub 2015 Jun 1. PubMed 26030444.
Backbone
  Vector backbone: pNEB193
  Backbone manufacturer: NEB
  Vector type: Mammalian Expression, CRISPR, Synthetic Biology
Growth in bacteria
  Bacterial resistance: Ampicillin, 100 μg/mL
  Growth temperature: 37°C
  Growth strain: DH5alpha
  Copy number: High Copy
Gene/Insert
  Gene/Insert name: INT construct_bearing three PP7 Stem-loops
  gRNA/shRNA sequence: gRNA: GATCTAGATACGACTCACTAT
  Species: Synthetic
  Promoter: CMV
  Cloning method: Ligation Independent Cloning
  Sequencing primers: 5′ CMV-F; 3′ M13R
Terms and licenses: Academic/Nonprofit Terms; Industry Terms: Not Available to Industry
Depositor comments: sgRNA targets the (ATCTAGATACGACTCACTAT) sequence in the Gluc reporter. Contains an internal "accessory domain," comprising a casette of PP7 stem-loops. Trascription termination is by the U1 snRNA 3' Box system.
How to cite: pCMV/3' Box_(GLuc)_INT was a gift from John Rinn (Addgene plasmid # 68436 ; http://n2t.net/addgene:68436 ; RRID:Addgene_68436)
