>Addgene plasmid #68436 | pCMV/3' Box_(GLuc)_INT | addgene partial sequence | sequence record 124676 | CMV-F 5'-CGCAAATGGGCGGTAGGCGTG-3'
GAGCTCTCTGGCTAACTAGAGAACCCACTGCTTACTGGCGATCTAGATACGACTCACTATGTTTTAGAGC
TACGAATACGAGGGAGCAGACGATATGGCGTCGCTCCTCTCCACGAGAGCATATGGGCTCCGTGGTCTGC
AGCAGACGATATGGCGTCGCTGCTCTCGTAGATGCCATATGGGGCACTACGTCTCCAGCAGACGATATGG
CGTCGCTGGCTCGTATTCGTAGCAAGTTAAAATAAGGCTAGTCCGTTATCAACTTGAAAAAGTGGCACCG
AGTCGGTGCTTTACTTTCTGGAGTTTCAAAAGTAGACTGTACGCTAAGGGTCATATCTTTTTTTGTTTGG
TTTGTGTCTTGGTTGGCGTCTTAAGCTTGGCGTAATCATGGTCATAGCTGTTTCCTGTGTGAAATTGTTA
TCCGCTCACAATTCCACACAACATACGAGCCGGAAGCATAAAGTGTAAAGCCTGGGGTGCCTAATGAGTG
AGCTAACTCACATTAATTGCGTTGCGCTCACTGCCCGCTTTCCAGTCGGGAAACCTGTCGTGCCAGCTGC
ATTAATGAATCGGCCAACGCGCGGGGAGAGGCGGTTTGCGTATTGGGCGCTCTTCCGCTTCCTCGCTCAC
TGACTCGCTGCGCTCGGTCGTTCGGCTGCGGCGAGCGGTATCAGCTCACTCAAAGGCGGTAATACGGTTA
TCCACAGAATCAGGGGATAACGCAGGAAAGAACATGTGAGCAAAAGGCCAGCAAAAGGCCAGGAACCGTA
AAAAGGCCGCGTTGCTGGCGTTTTTCCATAGGCTCCGCCCCCCTGACGAGCATCACAAAAATCGACGCTC
AAGTCAGAGGTGGCGAAACCCGACAGGACTATAAAGATACCAGGCGTTTCCCCCTGGAAGCTCCCTCGTG
CGCTCTCCTGTTCCGACCCTGC
