>Addgene plasmid #68436 | pCMV/3' Box_(GLuc)_INT | addgene partial sequence | sequence record 124677 | M13-Rev 5'-CAGGAAACAGCTATGACC-3'
GCCAACCAAGACACAAACCAAACAAAAAAAGATATGACCCTTAGCGTACAGTCTACTTTTGAAACTCCAG
AAAGTAAAGCACCGACTCGGTGCCACTTTTTCAAGTTGATAACGGACTAGCCTTATTTTAACTTGCTACG
AATACGAGCCAGCGACGCCATATCGTCTGCTGGAGACGTAGTGCCCCATATGGCATCTACGAGAGCAGCG
ACGCCATATCGTCTGCTGCAGACCACGGAGCCCATATGCTCTCGTGGAGAGGAGCGACGCCATATCGTCT
GCTCCCTCGTATTCGTAGCTCTAAAACATAGTGAGTCGTATCTAGATCGCCAGTAAGCAGTGGGTTCTCT
AGTTAGCCAGAGAGCTCTGCTTATATAGACCTCCCACCGTACACGCCTACCGCCCATTTGCGTCAATGGG
GCGGAGTTGTTACGACATTTTGGAAAGTCCCGTTGATTTTGGTGCCAAAACAAACTCCCATTGACGTCAA
TGGGGTGGAGACTTGGAAATCCCCGTGAGTCAAACCGCTATCCACGCCCATTGATGTACTGCCAAAACCG
CATCACCATGGTAATAGCGATGACTAATACGTAGATGTACTGCCAAGTAGGAAAGTCCCATAAGGTCATG
TACTGGGCATAATGCCAGGCGGGCCATTTACCGTCATTGACGTCAATAGGGGGCGTACTTGGCATATGAT
ACACTTGATGTACTGCCAAGTGGGCAGTTTACCGTAAATACTCCACCCATTGACGTCAATGGAAAGTCCC
TATTGGCGTTACTATGGGAACATACGTCATTATTGACGTCAATGGGCGGGGGTCGTTGGGCGGTCAGCCA
GGCGGGCCATTTACCGTAAGTTATGTAACGCGGAACTCCATATATGGGCTATGAACTAATGACCCCGTAA
TTGATTACTATTAAT
